Addgene plasmid #194824: MAC-C Sars-CoV-2 ORF7a_V82A
Purpose: Sars-CoV-2 ORF7a_V82A in MAC-C destination vector
Depositing lab: Markku Varjosalo. Depositing organization: University of Helsinki, Institute of Biotechnology. Publication: The comprehensive SARS-CoV-2 ‘hijackome’ knowledge base— reveals significant changes in host cell protein expression and activation by multiple SARS-CoV-2 variants. Varjosalo M, Huuskonen S, Liu X, Redchuk T, Salokas K, Lundberg R, Maljanen S, Belik M, Reinholm A, Kolehmainen P, Tripathi G, Laine P, Belanov S, Auvinen P, Vartiainen M, Laine L, Österlund P, Julkkunen I, Kakkola L. 10 May 2024, Research Square 10.21203/rs.3.rs-4322477/v1.
Backbone
  Vector backbone: MAC-tag-C (#108077)
  Vector type: Mammalian Expression
  Selectable markers: Hygromycin
Growth in bacteria
  Bacterial resistance: Ampicillin, 100 μg/mL
  Growth temperature: 37°C
  Growth strain: DH5alpha
  Copy number: High Copy
Gene/Insert
  Gene/Insert name: ORF7a_V82A (alt name: ORF7a V82A)
  Species: Sars-CoV-2
  Mutation: V82A
  Entrez Gene: ORF7a (a.k.a. GU280_gp07)
  Tag / fusion protein: MAC-C (C terminal on backbone)
Terms and licenses: Academic/Nonprofit Terms; Industry Terms
Depositor comments: Please visit https://doi.org/10.21203/rs.3.rs-4322477/v1 for preprint.
How to cite: MAC-C Sars-CoV-2 ORF7a_V82A was a gift from Markku Varjosalo (Addgene plasmid # 194824 ; http://n2t.net/addgene:194824 ; RRID:Addgene_194824)
