[The description below was written by a language model from this plasmid's Addgene catalogue record and pLannotate feature annotations shown in this document.]
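Description:
MAC-C Sars-CoV-2 ORF7a_V82A is a 6.7 kb mammalian expression plasmid in which the SARS-CoV-2 accessory protein ORF7a, carrying the V82A substitution, has been placed in the MAC-tag-C Gateway destination backbone. It is propagated in E. coli as a high-copy plasmid through a ColE1/pUC-type origin and selected with ampicillin via β-lactamase. Hygromycin is the selectable marker for mammalian cells.

The ORF7a coding sequence sits between attB1 and attB2 sites, the footprint of Gateway recombinational cloning. It is transcribed from the CMV immediate-early enhancer and promoter. Short tet-operator-like fragments are annotated just downstream of the promoter, which suggests a tetracycline-regulatable CMV/TetO arrangement, although the record does not state this explicitly. Downstream of attB2, the backbone supplies the C-terminal MAC tag. The feature table detects within it a coding sequence related to E. coli BirA biotin ligase, followed by the bGH polyadenylation signal. A ligase module of this kind is used for proximity-dependent biotinylation, but the record does not list the tag's other components.

An FRT site lies directly upstream of a hygromycin resistance gene that has no complete promoter of its own and ends in the SV40 poly(A) signal. This layout is typical of vectors built for FLP-mediated integration into a host cell line carrying a genomic FRT site, where hygromycin resistance is gained only after correct recombination. The remaining short hits (f1 ori, SV40 promoter, ble, lacI, RSF ori, bom) are backbone remnants.

The associated study examines how SARS-CoV-2 variants alter host protein expression and activation. The construct therefore appears intended for comparing the host interaction partners of variant and reference ORF7a.
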