Features (pLannotate 1.2.2; 25 found; start..end, strand, type, name):
      1..589     -  rep_origin     ori: high-copy-number ColE1/pMB1/pBR322/pUC origin of replication
    760..1620    -  CDS            AmpR: β-lactamase; bla; confers resistance to ampicillin, carbenicillin, and related antibiotics
   1621..1725    -  promoter       AmpR promoter: bla
   1784..1836    -  misc_feature   bom (fragment): basis of mobility region from pBR322
   1991..2370    +  enhancer       CMV enhancer: human cytomegalovirus immediate early enhancer
   2371..2574    +  promoter       CMV promoter: human cytomegalovirus (CMV) immediate early promoter
   2576..2595    +  promoter       PLtetO-1 promoter (fragment): modified phage lambda PL promoter with tet operator sites (Lutz and Bujard, 1997)
   2597..2616    +  promoter       PLtetO-1 promoter (fragment): modified phage lambda PL promoter with tet operator sites (Lutz and Bujard, 1997)
   2624..2657    +  promoter       TRE3GV promoter (fragment): 3rd-generation Tet-responsive promoter that can be activated by binding of Tet-On® 3G, optimized for retroviral and lentiviral vectors
   2792..2816    +  protein_bind   attB1: mutant version of attB; recombination site for the Gateway® BP reaction BP Clonase™
   2822..3184    +  CDS            NS7A_SARS2: Experimental evidence at protein level: Swiss-Prot protein existence level 1. Plays a role as antagonist of host tetherin (BST2), disrupting its antiviral effect. Acts by binding to BST2 thereby interfering with its glycosylation. May suppress small interfering RNA (siRNA). May bind to host ITGAL, thereby playing a role in attachment or modulation of leukocytes. From Severe acute respiratory syndrome coronavirus 2 (2019-nCoV) (SARS-CoV-2).
   3186..3210    -  protein_bind   attB2: mutant version of attB; recombination site for the Gateway® BP reaction BP Clonase™
   3398..4357    +  CDS            birA: BIRA_ECOLI - Also known as bioR, dhbB. Experimental evidence at protein level: Swiss-Prot protein existence level 1. Acts both as a biotin--[acetyl-CoA-carboxylase] ligase and a biotin-operon repressor. In the presence of ATP, BirA activates biotin to form the BirA-biotinyl-5'-adenylate (BirA-bio-5'-AMP or holoBirA) complex. HoloBirA can either transfer the biotinyl moiety to the biotin carboxyl carrier protein (BCCP) subunit of acetyl-CoA carboxylase, or bind to the biotin operator site and inhibit transcription of the operon. From Escherichia coli (strain K12).
   4407..4631    +  polyA_signal   bGH poly(A) signal: bovine growth hormone polyadenylation signal
   4635..4656    +  promoter       SV40 promoter (fragment): SV40 enhancer and early promoter
   4677..4910    +  rep_origin     f1 ori (fragment) (sequence partly withheld): f1 bacteriophage origin of replication; arrow indicates direction of (+) strand synthesis
   4915..4962    +  protein_bind   FRT: FLP-mediated recombination occurs in the 8-bp core sequence TCTAGAAA (Turan and Bode, 2011). FLP recombinase from the Saccharomyces cerevisiae 2μ plasmid
   4970..5992    +  CDS            HygR: aminoglycoside phosphotransferase from E. coli; aph(4)-Ia; confers resistance to hygromycin
   6002..6127    +  CDS            ble (fragment): BLE_KLEPN - Experimental evidence at protein level: Swiss-Prot protein existence level 1. Binding protein with a strong affinity to the bleomycin family of antibiotics. Binds to CL990; an antimitotic-antibiotic compound. From Klebsiella pneumoniae.
   6122..6243    +  polyA_signal   SV40 poly(A) signal: SV40 polyadenylation signal
   6316..6332    -  protein_bind   lac operator: The lac repressor binds to the lac operator to inhibit transcription in E. coli. This inhibition can be relieved by adding lactose or isopropyl-β-D-thiogalactopyranoside (IPTG). lac repressor encoded by lacI
   6340..6370    -  promoter       lac promoter: promoter for the E. coli lac operon
   6385..6406    -  protein_bind   CAP binding site: CAP binding activates transcription in the presence of cAMP. E. coli catabolite activator protein
   6419..6511    -  CDS            lacI (fragment): lac repressor; lacI; The lac repressor binds to the lac operator to inhibit transcription in E. coli. This inhibition can be relieved by adding lactose or isopropyl-β-D-thiogalactopyranoside (IPTG).
   6513..6646    -  rep_origin     RSF ori (fragment): Plasmids containing the RSF 1030 origin of replication can be propagated in E. coli cells that contain additional plasmids with compatible origins.
>Addgene plasmid #194824 | MAC-C Sars-CoV-2 ORF7a_V82A | addgene full sequence | sequence record 383895 | Addgene NGS Result
TTTCCATAGGCTCCGCCCCCCTGACGAGCATCACAAAAATCGACGCTCAAGTCAGAGGTGGCGAAACCCG
ACAGGACTATAAAGATACCAGGCGTTTCCCCCTGGAAGCTCCCTCGTGCGCTCTCCTGTTCCGACCCTGC
CGCTTACCGGATACCTGTCCGCCTTTCTCCCTTCGGGAAGCGTGGCGCTTTCTCATAGCTCACGCTGTAG
GTATCTCAGTTCGGTGTAGGTCGTTCGCTCCAAGCTGGGCTGTGTGCACGAACCCCCCGTTCAGCCCGAC
CGCTGCGCCTTATCCGGTAACTATCGTCTTGAGTCCAACCCGGTAAGACACGACTTATCGCCACTGGCAG
CAGCCACTGGTAACAGGATTAGCAGAGCGAGGTATGTAGGCGGTGCTACAGAGTTCTTGAAGTGGTGGCC
TAACTACGGCTACACTAGAAGAACAGTATTTGGTATCTGCGCTCTGCTGAAGCCAGTTACCTTCGGAAAA
AGAGTTGGTAGCTCTTGATCCGGCAAACAAACCACCGCTGGTAGCGGTGGTTTTTTTGTTTGCAAGCAGC
AGATTACGCGCAGAAAAAAAGGATCTCAAGAAGATCCTTTGATCTTTTCTACGGGGTCTGACGCTCAGTG
GAACGAAAACTCACGTTAAGGGATTTTGGTCATGAGATTATCAAAAAGGATCTTCACCTAGATCCTTTTA
AATTAAAAATGAAGTTTTAAATCAATCTAAAGTATATATGAGTAAACTTGGTCTGACAGTTACCAATGCT
TAATCAGTGAGGCACCTATCTCAGCGATCTGTCTATTTCGTTCATCCATAGTTGCCTGACTCCCCGTCGT
GTAGATAACTACGATACGGGAGGGCTTACCATCTGGCCCCAGTGCTGCAATGATACCGCGAGACCCACGC
TCACCGGCTCCAGATTTATCAGCAATAAACCAGCCAGCCGGAAGGGCCGAGCGCAGAAGTGGTCCTGCAA
CTTTATCCGCCTCCATCCAGTCTATTAATTGTTGCCGGGAAGCTAGAGTAAGTAGTTCGCCAGTTAATAG
TTTGCGCAACGTTGTTGCCATTGCTACAGGCATCGTGGTGTCACGCTCGTCGTTTGGTATGGCTTCATTC
AGCTCCGGTTCCCAACGATCAAGGCGAGTTACATGATCCCCCATGTTGTGCAAAAAAGCGGTTAGCTCCT
TCGGTCCTCCGATCGTTGTCAGAAGTAAGTTGGCCGCAGTGTTATCACTCATGGTTATGGCAGCACTGCA
TAATTCTCTTACTGTCATGCCATCCGTAAGATGCTTTTCTGTGACTGGTGAGTACTCAACCAAGTCATTC
TGAGAATAGTGTATGCGGCGACCGAGTTGCTCTTGCCCGGCGTCAATACGGGATAATACCGCGCCACATA
GCAGAACTTTAAAAGTGCTCATCATTGGAAAACGTTCTTCGGGGCGAAAACTCTCAAGGATCTTACCGCT
GTTGAGATCCAGTTCGATGTAACCCACTCGTGCACCCAACTGATCTTCAGCATCTTTTACTTTCACCAGC
GTTTCTGGGTGAGCAAAAACAGGAAGGCAAAATGCCGCAAAAAAGGGAATAAGGGCGACACGGAAATGTT
GAATACTCATACTCTTCCTTTTTCAATATTATTGAAGCATTTATCAGGGTTATTGTCTCATGAGCGGATA
CATATTTGAATGTATTTAGAAAAATAAACAAATAGGGGTTCCGCGCACATTTCCCCGAAAAGTGCCACCT
GACGTCGACGGATCGGGAGATCTCCCGATCCCCTATGGTGCACTCTCAGTACAATCTGCTCTGATGCCGC
ATAGTTAAGCCAGTATCTGCTCCCTGCTTGTGTGTTGGAGGTCGCTGAGTAGTGCGCGAGCAAAATTTAA
GCTACAACAAGGCAAGGCTTGACCGACAATTGCATGAAGAATCTGCTTAGGGTTAGGCGTTTTGCGCTGC
TTCGCGATGTACGGGCCAGATATACGCGTTGACATTGATTATTGACTAGTTATTAATAGTAATCAATTAC
GGGGTCATTAGTTCATAGCCCATATATGGAGTTCCGCGTTACATAACTTACGGTAAATGGCCCGCCTGGC
TGACCGCCCAACGACCCCCGCCCATTGACGTCAATAATGACGTATGTTCCCATAGTAACGCCAATAGGGA
CTTTCCATTGACGTCAATGGGTGGAGTATTTACGGTAAACTGCCCACTTGGCAGTACATCAAGTGTATCA
TATGCCAAGTACGCCCCCTATTGACGTCAATGACGGTAAATGGCCCGCCTGGCATTATGCCCAGTACATG
ACCTTATGGGACTTTCCTACTTGGCAGTACATCTACGTATTAGTCATCGCTATTACCATGGTGATGCGGT
TTTGGCAGTACATCAATGGGCGTGGATAGCGGTTTGACTCACGGGGATTTCCAAGTCTCCACCCCATTGA
CGTCAATGGGAGTTTGTTTTGGCACCAAAATCAACGGGACTTTCCAAAATGTCGTAACAACTCCGCCCCA
TTGACGCAAATGGGCGGTAGGCGTGTACGGTGGGAGGTCTATATAAGCAGAGCTCTCCCTATCAGTGATA
GAGATCTCCCTATCAGTGATAGAGATCGTCGACGAGCTCGTTTAGTGAACCGTCAGATCGCCTGGAGACG
CCATCCACGCTGTTTTGACCTCCATAGAAGACACCGGGACCGATCCAGCCTCCGGACTCTAGCGTTTAAA
CTTAAGCTTGGTACCGAGCTCGGATCCACTAGTCCAGTGTGGTGGAATTCTGCAGATATCAACAAGTTTG
TACAAAAAAGCAGGCTCCACCATGAAGATCATTTTGTTTCTGGCCCTCATAACCCTGGCTACATGCGAAC
TGTATCATTACCAGGAATGTGTCCGGGGGACAACCGTACTGCTGAAAGAGCCCTGTAGCAGCGGCACTTA
TGAAGGTAATTCCCCCTTCCACCCTCTTGCAGACAACAAGTTCGCCTTGACGTGTTTTAGTACCCAGTTC
GCTTTTGCATGCCCCGATGGTGTTAAACACGTGTACCAGCTCAGGGCTCGATCTGCGTCCCCCAAACTGT
TCATACGACAAGAGGAGGTGCAAGAGTTGTATAGCCCAATTTTCCTTATTGTAGCCGCCATAGTCTTTAT
CACATTGTGCTTTACACTGAAAAGAAAGACTGAGGACCCAGCTTTCTTGTACAAAGTGGTTGATATCAAG
GCCGCCGACATCACCAGCCTGTACAAGAAAGTGGGGTGGAGCCATCCCCAGTTCGAGAAGGGCGGAGGAT
CTGGCGGCGGAAGCGGCGGAGGAAGCTGGTCCCACCCTCAGTTTGAGAAAGGCACCGAGCTGGGCAGCAC
CATGGCCAGCTACCCCTACGACGTGCCCGACTACGCCAAGGACAACACCGTGCCCCTGAAGCTGATCGCC
CTGCTGGCCAACGGCGAGTTCCACTCTGGCGAGCAGCTGGGCGAGACACTGGGCATGAGCAGAGCCGCCA
TCAACAAGCACATCCAGACCCTGCGGGACTGGGGCGTGGACGTGTTCACAGTGCCCGGCAAGGGCTACAG
CCTGCCCGAGCCCATCCAGCTGCTGAACGCCAAGCAGATCCTGGGCCAGCTGGATGGCGGATCTGTGGCC
GTGCTGCCCGTGATCGACAGCACCAACCAGTATCTGCTCGACCGGATCGGCGAGCTGAAGTCCGGCGACG
CCTGTATCGCCGAGTACCAGCAGGCCGGCAGAGGCGGCAGGGGCAGAAAGTGGTTCAGCCCCTTCGGCGC
CAACCTGTACCTGAGCATGTTCTGGAGACTGGAACAGGGCCCAGCCGCCGCTATTGGCCTGAGCCTGGTC
ATCGGCATCGTGATGGCCGAGGTGCTGCGGAAGCTGGGCGCCGACAAAGTGCGCGTGAAGTGGCCCAACG
ACCTGTATCTGCAGGACCGGAAGCTGGCCGGCATCCTGGTGGAACTGACCGGCAAAACAGGCGACGCCGC
CCAGATCGTGATCGGCGCTGGCATCAACATGGCCATGCGGCGGGTGGAAGAGAGCGTGGTCAACCAGGGC
TGGATCACCCTGCAGGAAGCCGGCATCAACCTGGACCGGAACACCCTGGCCGCCATGCTGATCAGAGAGC
TGAGAGCCGCCCTGGAACTGTTCGAGCAGGAAGGCCTGGCCCCCTACCTGAGCAGATGGGAGAAGCTGGA
CAACTTCATCAACCGGCCCGTGAAACTGATCATCGGCGACAAAGAGATCTTCGGCATCAGCCGGGGCATC
GACAAGCAGGGGGCCCTGCTCCTGGAACAGGACGGCATCATCAAGCCCTGGATGGGCGGCGAGATCAGCC
TGCGGAGCGCCGAGAAGTGATGACTCGAGTCTAGAGGGCCCGTTTAAACCCGCTGATCAGCCTCGACTGT
GCCTTCTAGTTGCCAGCCATCTGTTGTTTGCCCCTCCCCCGTGCCTTCCTTGACCCTGGAAGGTGCCACT
CCCACTGTCCTTTCCTAATAAAATGAGGAAATTGCATCGCATTGTCTGAGTAGGTGTCATTCTATTCTGG
GGGGTGGGGTGGGGCAGGACAGCAAGGGGGAGGATTGGGAAGACAATAGCAGGCATGCTGGGGATGCGGT
GGGCTCTATGGCTTCTGAGGCGGAAAGAACCAGCTGGGGCTCTAGGGGGTATCCCC
[124 nt withheld, positions 4677-4800]
C
[91 nt withheld, positions 4802-4892]
AGGGTGATGGTTCACGTACCTAGAAGTTCCTATTCCGAAGTTCCTATTCTCTAGAAAGTATAGGAACTTC
CTTGGCCAAAAAGCCTGAACTCACCGCGACGTCTGTCGAGAAGTTTCTGATCGAAAAGTTCGACAGCGTC
TCCGACCTGATGCAGCTCTCGGAGGGCGAAGAATCTCGTGCTTTCAGCTTCGATGTAGGAGGGCGTGGAT
ATGTCCTGCGGGTAAATAGCTGCGCCGATGGTTTCTACAAAGATCGTTATGTTTATCGGCACTTTGCATC
GGCCGCGCTCCCGATTCCGGAAGTGCTTGACATTGGGGAATTCAGCGAGAGCCTGACCTATTGCATCTCC
CGCCGTGCACAGGGTGTCACGTTGCAAGACCTGCCTGAAACCGAACTGCCCGCTGTTCTGCAGCCGGTCG
CGGAGGCCATGGATGCGATCGCTGCGGCCGATCTTAGCCAGACGAGCGGGTTCGGCCCATTCGGACCGCA
AGGAATCGGTCAATACACTACATGGCGTGATTTCATATGCGCGATTGCTGATCCCCATGTGTATCACTGG
CAAACTGTGATGGACGACACCGTCAGTGCGTCCGTCGCGCAGGCTCTCGATGAGCTGATGCTTTGGGCCG
AGGACTGCCCCGAAGTCCGGCACCTCGTGCACGCGGATTTCGGCTCCAACAATGTCCTGACGGACAATGG
CCGCATAACAGCGGTCATTGACTGGAGCGAGGCGATGTTCGGGGATTCCCAATACGAGGTCGCCAACATC
TTCTTCTGGAGGCCGTGGTTGGCTTGTATGGAGCAGCAGACGCGCTACTTCGAGCGGAGGCATCCGGAGC
TTGCAGGATCGCCGCGGCTCCGGGCGTATATGCTCCGCATTGGTCTTGACCAACTCTATCAGAGCTTGGT
TGACGGCAATTTCGATGATGCAGCTTGGGCGCAGGGTCGATGCGACGCAATCGTCCGATCCGGAGCCGGG
ACTGTCGGGCGTACACAAATCGCCCGCAGAAGCGCGGCCGTCTGGACCGATGGCTGTGTAGAAGTACTCG
CCGATAGTGGAAACCGACGCCCCAGCACTCGTCCGAGGGCAAAGGAATAGCACGTACTACGAGATTTCGA
TTCCACCGCCGCCTTCTATGAAAGGTTGGGCTTCGGAATCGTTTTCCGGGACGCCGGCTGGATGATCCTC
CAGCGCGGGGATCTCATGCTGGAGTTCTTCGCCCACCCCAACTTGTTTATTGCAGCTTATAATGGTTACA
AATAAAGCAATAGCATCACAAATTTCACAAATAAAGCATTTTTTTCACTGCATTCTAGTTGTGGTTTGTC
CAAACTCATCAATGTATCTTATCATGTCTGTATACCGTCGACCTCTAGCTAGAGCTTGGCGTAATCATGG
TCATAGCTGTTTCCTGTGTGAAATTGTTATCCGCTCACAATTCCACACAACATACGAGCCGGAAGCATAA
AGTGTAAAGCCTGGGGTGCCTAATGAGTGAGCTAACTCACATTAATTGCGTTGCGCTCACTGCCCGCTTT
CCAGTCGGGAAACCTGTCGTGCCAGCTGCATTAATGAATCGGCCAACGCGCGGGGAGAGGCGGTTTGCGT
ATTGGGCGCTCTTCCGCTTCCTCGCTCACTGACTCGCTGCGCTCGGTCGTTCGGCTGCGGCGAGCGGTAT
CAGCTCACTCAAAGGCGGTAATACGGTTATCCACAGAATCAGGGGATAACGCAGGAAAGAACATGTGAGC
AAAAGGCCAGCAAAAGGCCAGGAACCGTAAAAAGGCCGCGTTGCTGGCGTT
